>Addgene plasmid #63298 | pFusX2-16 | depositor partial sequence | sequence record 105114 | pFusX2_ATT
AGTCTTAAGCGTCTCCCTGACCCCGGACCAAGTGGTGGCTATCGCCAGCAACATTGGCGGCAAGCAAGCG
CTCGAAACGGTGCAGCGGCTGTTGCCGGTGCTGTGCCAGGACCATGGCCTGACCCCGGACCAAGTGGTGG
CTATCGCCAGCAACGGTGGCGGCAAGCAAGCGCTCGAAACGGTGCAGCGGCTGTTGCCGGTGCTGTGCCA
GGACCATGGCCTGACCCCGGACCAAGTGGTGGCTATCGCCAGCAACGGTGGCGGCAAGCAAGCGCTCGAA
ACGGTGCAGCGGCTGTTGCCGGTGCTGTGCCAGGACCATGGCGAGACGTC
