>Addgene plasmid #63298 | pFusX2-16 | depositor partial sequence | sequence record 105115 | FusX2
CGTCTCCCTGACCCCGGACCAAGTGGTGGCTATCGAGACCGGCGCCGCTACGGGCGCGTCCCATTCGCCA
TTCAGGCTGCGCAACTGTTGGGAAGGGCGATCGGTGCGGGCTCTTCGCTATTACGCCAGCTGGCGAAAGG
GGGATGTGCTGCAAGGCGATTAAGTTGGGAACGCCAGGGTTTTCCCAGTCACGACGTTGTAAAACGACGG
CCAGTGAGCGCGCGTAATCGACTCACTATAGGGCGAATTGGGTACCGGGCCCCCCCTCGAGGTCCTCCAG
CTTTTGTTCCCTTTAGTGAGGGTTAATTGCGCGCTTGGCGTAATCATGGTCATAGCTGTTTCCTGTGTGA
AATTGTTATCCGCTCACAATTCCACACAACATACGAGCCGGAAGCATAAAGTGTAAAGCCTGGGGTGCCT
AATGAGTGAGCTAACTCACATTAATTGCGTTGCGCTCACTGCCCGCTTTCCACCGGTGGTCTCTGGCGGC
AAGCAAGCGCTCGAAACGGTGCAGCGGCTGTTGCCGGTGCTGTGCCAGGACCATGGCGAGACGTCTAGAC
CAGCCAGGACAGAAATGCCTCGACTTCGCTGCTACCCAAGGTTGCCGGGTGACGCACACCGTGGAAACGG
ATGAAGGCACGAACCCAGTGGACATAAGCCTGTTCGGTTCGTAAGCTGTAATGCAAGTAGCGTATGCGCT
CACGCAACTGGTCCAGAACCTTGACCGAACGCAGCGGTGGTAACGGCGCAGTGGCGGTTTTCATGGCTTG
TTATGACTGTTTTTTTGGGGTACAGTCTATGCCTCGGGCATCCAAGCAGCAAGCGCGTTACGCCGTGGGT
CGATGTTTGATGTTATGGAGCAGCAACGATGTTACGCAGCAGGGCAGTCGCCCTAAAACAAAGTTAAACA
TTATGAGGGAAGCGGTGATCGCCGAAGTATCGACTCAACTATCAGAGGTAGTTGGCGTCATCGAGCGCCA
TCTCGAACCGACGTTGCTGGCCGTACATTTGTACGGCTCCGCAGTGGATGGCGGCCTGAAGCCACACAGT
GATATTGATTTGCTGGTTACGGTGACCGTAAGGCTTGATGAAACAACGCGGCGAGCTTTGATCAACGACC
TTTTGGAAACTTCGGCTTCCCCTGGAGAGAGCGAGATTCTCCGCGCTGTAGAAGTCACCATTGTTGTGCA
CGACGACATCATTCCGTGGCGTTATCCAGCTAAGCGCGAACTGCAATTTGGAGAATGGCAGCGCAATGAC
ATTCTTGCAGGTATCTTCGAGCCAGCCACGATCGACATTGATCTGGCTATCTTGCTGACAAAAGCAAGAG
AACATAGCGTTGCCTTGGTAGGTCCAGCGGCGGAGGAACTCTTTGATCCGGTTCCTGAACAGGATCTATT
TGAGGCGCTAAATGAAACCTTAACGCTATGGAACTCGCCGCCCGACTGGGCTGGCGATGAGCGAAATGTA
GTGCTTACGTTGTCCCGCATTTGGTACAGCGCAGTAACCGGCAAAATCGCGCCGAAGGATGTCGCTGCCG
ACTGGGCAATGGAGCGCCTGCCGGCCCAGTATCAGCCCGTCATACTTGAAGCTAGACAGGCTTATCTTGG
ACAAGAAGAAGATCGCTTGGCCTCGCGCGCAGATCAGTTGGAAGAATTTGTCCACTACGTGAAAGGCGAG
ATCACCAAGGTAGTCGGCAAATAACCCTCGAGCCACCCATGACCAAAATCCCTTAACGTGAGTTACGCGT
CGTTCCACTGAGCGTCAGACCCCGTAGAAAAGATCAAAGGATCTTCTTGAGATCCTTTTTTTCTGCGCGT
AATCTGCTGCTTGCAAACAAAAAAACCACCGCTACCAGCGGTGGTTTGTTTGCCGGATCAAGAGCTACCA
ACTCTTTTTCCGAAGGTAACTGGCTTCAGCAGAGCGCAGATACCAAATACTGTCCTTCTAGTGTAGCCGT
AGTTAGGCCACCACTTCAAGAACTCTGTAGCACCGCCTACATACCTCGCTCTGCTAATCCTGTTACCAGT
GGCTGCTGCCAGTGGCGATAAGTCGTGTCTTACCGGGTTGGACTCAAGACGATAGTTACCGGATAAGGCG
CAGCGGTCGGGCTGAACGGGGGGTTCGTGCACACAGCCCAGCTTGGAGCGAACGACCTACACCGAACTGA
GATACCTACAGCGTGAGCATTGAGAAAGCGCCACGCTTCCCGAAGGGAGAAAGGCGGACAGGTATCCGGT
AAGCGGCAGGGTCGGAACAGGAGAGCGCACGAGGGAGCTTCCAGGGGGAAACGCCTGGTATCTTTATAGT
CCTGTCGGGTTTCGCCACCTCTGACTTGAGCGTCGATTTTTGTGATGCTCGTCAGGGGGGCGGAGCCTAT
GGAAAAACGCCAGCAACGCGGCCTTTTTACGGTTCCTGGCCTTTTGCTGGCCTTTTGCTCACATGTTCTT
TCCTGCGTTATCCCCTGATTCTGTGGATAACCGTATTACCGCCTTTGAGTGAGCTGATACCGCTCGCCGC
AGCCGAACGACCGAGCGCAGCGAGTCAGTGAGCGAGGAAGCGGAAGAGCGCCCAATACGCAAACCGCCTC
TCCCCGCGCGTTGGCCGATTCATTAATGCAGCTGGCACGACAGGTTTCCCGACTGGAAAGCGGGCAGTGA
GCGCAACGCAATTAATACGCGTACCGCTAGCCAGGAAGAGTTTGTAGAAACGCAAAAAGGCCATCCGTCA
GGATGGCCTTCTGCTTAGTTTGATGCCTGGCAGTTTATGGCGGGCGTCCTGCCCGCCACCCTCCGGGCCG
TTGCTTCACAACGTTCAAATCCGCTCCCGGCGGATTTGTCCTACTCAGGAGAGCGTTCACCGACAAACAA
CAGATAAAACGAAAGGCCCAGTCTTCCGACTGAGCCTTTCGTTTTATTTGATGCCTGGCAGTTCCCTACT
CTCGCGTTAACGCTAGCATGGATGTTTTCCCAGTCACGACGTTGTAAAACGACGGCCAGTCTTAAG
