>Addgene plasmid #63298 | pFusX2-16 | addgene partial sequence | sequence record 114305 | pCR8_R1 5'-cgaaccgaacaggcttatgt-3'
TCACCCGGCAACCTTGGGTAGCAGCGAAGTCGAGGCATTTCTGTCCTGGCTGGTCTAGACGTCTCGCCAT
GGTCCTGGCACAGCACCGGCAACAGCCGCTGCACCGTTTCGAGCGCTTGCTTGCCGCCACCGTTGCTGGC
GATAGCCACCACTTGGTCCGGGGTCAGGCCATGGTCCTGGCACAGCACCGGCAACAGCCGCTGCACCGTT
TCGAGCGCTTGCTTGCCGCCACCGTTGCTGGCGATAGCCACCACTTGGTCCGGGGTCAGGCCATGGTCCT
GGCACAGCACCGGCAACAGCCGCTGCACCGTTTCGAGCGCTTGCTTGCCGCCAATGTTGCTGGCGATAGC
CACCACTTGGTCCGGGGTCAGGGAGACGCTTAAGACTGGCCGTCGTTTTACAACGTCGTGACTGGGAAAA
CATCCATGCTAGCGTTAACGCGAGAGTAGGGAACTGCCAGGCATCAAATAAAACGAAAGGCTCAGTCGGA
AGACTGGGCCTTTCGTTTTATCTGTTGTTTGTCGGTGAACGCTCTCCTGAGTAGGACAAATCCGCCGGGA
GCGGATTTGAACGTTGTGAAGCAACGGCCCGGAGGGTGGCGGGCAGGACGCCCGCCATAAACTGCCAGGC
ATCAAACTAAGCAGAAGGCCATCCTGACGGATGGCCTTTTTGCGTTTCTACAAACTCTTCCTG
