[The description below was written by a language model from this plasmid's Addgene catalogue record.]
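Description:
pFusX2-16 is a bacterial library plasmid from the FusX TALE assembly system, a set of pre-built components designed for rapid, one-step construction of TALE arrays and TALENs. It is built on the FusX2 backbone (about 3 kb without insert), is maintained at high copy number in standard E. coli cloning strains, and is selected with spectinomycin. The record does not include a feature table, so the origin of replication and other backbone elements are not specified. The listed sequencing primers are pCR8-type, which hints at a pCR8-related backbone but does not establish it.

The insert is a synthetic trimer of TALE repeats carrying the repeat-variable diresidues NI, NG and NG, also named X2_ATT. Under the standard TALE code, NI recognises adenine and NG recognises thymine, so this module specifies the DNA triplet A-T-T. Its purpose is to supply RVD positions 4 to 6 of a TALE DNA-binding array. The trimer was cloned through BsaI sites that were destroyed in the process, consistent with Golden Gate-style construction using type IIS enzymes that cut outside their recognition sequence and leave defined overhangs.

In use, this plasmid would be one member of a positional library in which each clone encodes a different three-repeat combination. A user picks the clone matching the target sequence at positions 4 to 6 and combines it with the corresponding modules for the other positions to build a full-length array. There is no promoter or expression payload recorded, so the plasmid serves as an assembly intermediate rather than an expression vector for genome-editing work.
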