Addgene plasmid #63298: pFusX2-16
Purpose: Encodes RVD positions 4-6 in TALEN assembly
Depositing lab: Stephen Ekker. Depositing organization: Mayo Foundation for Medical Education and Research. Publication: FusX: A rapid one-step TALE assembly system for genome science. Ma AC, McNulty MS, Tanya PL, Jarryd CM, Martinez-Galvez G, Argue DP, Lee HB, Urban MD, Bullard CE, Blackburn PR, Man TK, Clark KJ, Ekker SC. Hum Gene Ther. 2016 Jun;27(6):451-63. doi: 10.1089/hum.2015.172 PubMed 26854857.
Backbone
  Vector backbone: FusX2
  Backbone size w/o insert (bp): 3006
  Vector type: TALEN
Growth in bacteria
  Bacterial resistance: Spectinomycin, 50 μg/mL
  Growth temperature: 37°C
  Growth strain: DH5alpha
  Copy number: High Copy
Gene/Insert
  Gene/Insert name: NI NG NG (alt name: X2_ATT)
  Species: Synthetic
  Mutation: none
  Cloning method: Restriction Enzyme; 5′ cloning site BsaI (destroyed during cloning); 3′ cloning site BsaI (destroyed during cloning)
  Sequencing primers: 5′ pCR8_F1; 3′ pCR8_R1
Terms and licenses: Academic/Nonprofit Terms; Industry Terms: Not Available to Industry
How to cite: pFusX2-16 was a gift from Stephen Ekker (Addgene plasmid # 63298 ; http://n2t.net/addgene:63298 ; RRID:Addgene_63298)
